Addgene plasmid #169473: human-GFAP-EGFP
Purpose: We generated a human-GFAP-EGFP fusion construct by randomly inserting the coding region of EFGP into the coding region of hGFAP.
Depositing lab: Federico Herrera. Publication: New tools for the visualization of glial fibrillary acidic protein in living cells. Letra-Vilela R, Quiteres R, Murtinheira F, Crevenna A, Hensel Z, Herrera F. Experimental Results (2020), Volume 1, e4, 1–8 10.1017/exp.2020.1.
Backbone
  Vector backbone: pcDNA3.1
  Vector type: Mammalian Expression
Growth in bacteria
  Bacterial resistance: Ampicillin, 100 μg/mL
  Growth temperature: 37°C
  Growth strain: DH5alpha
  Copy number: High Copy
Gene/Insert
  Gene/Insert name: EGFP-hGFAP
  Species: H. sapiens (human)
  Entrez Gene: GFAP (a.k.a. ALXDRD)
  Tag / fusion protein: EGFP
Terms and licenses: Academic/Nonprofit Terms; Industry Terms: Not Available to Industry
How to cite: human-GFAP-EGFP was a gift from Federico Herrera (Addgene plasmid # 169473 ; http://n2t.net/addgene:169473 ; RRID:Addgene_169473)
