[The description below was written by a language model from this plasmid's Addgene catalogue record and pLannotate feature annotations shown in this document.]
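Description:
human-GFAP-EGFP is a mammalian expression plasmid built on the pcDNA3.1 backbone that encodes human glial fibrillary acidic protein (GFAP), a class III intermediate filament characteristic of astrocytes, with EGFP placed inside the GFAP coding region rather than at either terminus. According to the record, the fusion was made by randomly inserting the EGFP coding sequence into hGFAP. The feature table of the 7,544 nt sequenced plasmid is consistent with this. On the reverse strand, a short N-terminal GFAP fragment is followed by the EGFP open reading frame and then the much larger remainder of GFAP. A Tn5 transposase mosaic end sits at the EGFP–GFAP junction, which suggests a transposon-based insertion strategy. The annotated layout places EGFP near the amino-terminal end of GFAP, though the record does not state the exact insertion position.

Expression is driven by the human CMV immediate early enhancer and promoter and terminated by the bovine growth hormone polyadenylation signal. A T7 promoter and a T7 gene 10 ribosome binding site also lie upstream of the coding region. A separate SV40 early promoter–neo–SV40 poly(A) cassette provides neomycin-class (G418) selection in mammalian cells. In E. coli the plasmid is maintained at high copy through a ColE1/pUC-type origin, with ampicillin selection from the β-lactamase gene, and an f1 origin is also present. Other small annotations, including the lac promoter/operator elements and the lacI, ble and HIV-1 LTR fragments, appear to be backbone remnants or partial matches. The construct is intended for visualising GFAP filaments in living cells by fluorescence microscopy.
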