Features (pLannotate 1.2.2; 24 found; start..end, strand, type, name):
     14..157     -  CDS            GFAP (fragment): GFAP_HUMAN - Experimental evidence at protein level: Swiss-Prot protein existence level 1. GFAP, a class-III intermediate filament, is a cell-specific marker that, during the development of the central nervous system, distinguishes astrocytes from other glial cells. From Homo sapiens (Human).
    165..187     -  RBS            RBS: efficient ribosome binding site from bacteriophage T7 gene 10 (Olins and Rangwala, 1989)
    233..251     -  promoter       T7 promoter: promoter for bacteriophage T7 RNA polymerase
    267..300     -  LTR            5' LTR (truncated) (fragment): truncated 5' long terminal repeat (LTR) from HIV-1
    296..499     -  promoter       CMV promoter: human cytomegalovirus (CMV) immediate early promoter
    500..879     -  enhancer       CMV enhancer: human cytomegalovirus immediate early enhancer
   1034..1086    +  misc_feature   bom (fragment): basis of mobility region from pBR322
   1145..1249    +  promoter       AmpR promoter: bla
   1250..2110    +  CDS            AmpR: β-lactamase; bla; confers resistance to ampicillin, carbenicillin, and related antibiotics
   2281..2869    +  rep_origin     ori: high-copy-number ColE1/pMB1/pBR322/pUC origin of replication
   3052..3144    +  CDS            lacI (fragment): lac repressor; lacI; The lac repressor binds to the lac operator to inhibit transcription in E. coli. This inhibition can be relieved by adding lactose or isopropyl-β-D-thiogalactopyranoside (IPTG).
   3157..3178    +  protein_bind   CAP binding site: CAP binding activates transcription in the presence of cAMP. E. coli catabolite activator protein
   3193..3223    +  promoter       lac promoter: promoter for the E. coli lac operon
   3231..3247    +  protein_bind   lac operator: The lac repressor binds to the lac operator to inhibit transcription in E. coli. This inhibition can be relieved by adding lactose or isopropyl-β-D-thiogalactopyranoside (IPTG). lac repressor encoded by lacI
   3320..3441    -  polyA_signal   SV40 poly(A) signal: SV40 polyadenylation signal
   3436..3594    -  CDS            ble (fragment): BLE_KLEPN - Experimental evidence at protein level: Swiss-Prot protein existence level 1. Binding protein with a strong affinity to the bleomycin family of antibiotics. Binds to CL990; an antimitotic-antibiotic compound. From Klebsiella pneumoniae.
   3618..4409    -  CDS            neo: KKA2_KLEPN - Also known as kan, nptII. Experimental evidence at protein level: Swiss-Prot protein existence level 1. Resistance to kanamycin, neomycin, paromomycin, ribostamycin, butirosin and gentamicin B. From Klebsiella pneumoniae.
   4476..4805    -  promoter       SV40 promoter: SV40 enhancer and early promoter
   4819..5247    -  rep_origin     f1 ori (sequence partly withheld): f1 bacteriophage origin of replication; arrow indicates direction of (+) strand synthesis
   5268..5289    -  promoter       SV40 promoter (fragment): SV40 enhancer and early promoter
   5293..5517    -  polyA_signal   bGH poly(A) signal: bovine growth hormone polyadenylation signal
   5609..6769    -  CDS            GFAP (fragment): GFAP_HUMAN - Experimental evidence at protein level: Swiss-Prot protein existence level 1. GFAP, a class-III intermediate filament, is a cell-specific marker that, during the development of the central nervous system, distinguishes astrocytes from other glial cells. From Homo sapiens (Human).
   6770..6788    +  misc_feature   Tn5 ME: hyperactive mosaic end for Tn5 transposase recognition (Reznikoff et al., 2004)
   6806..7516    -  CDS            EGFP: EGFP is a basic (constitutively fluorescent) green fluorescent protein published in 1996, derived from Aequorea victoria. It is reported to be a rapidly-maturing weak dimer with moderate acid sensitivity.
>Addgene plasmid #169473 | human-GFAP-EGFP | addgene full sequence | sequence record 333372 | Addgene NGS Result
GTATAAGAGACAGGGTCGGGAGTGGAGGGGGCATTCGAGCCAGGGAGAGGCGGGTGCCAGGACCCAGACG
GCGGCCAGGAGCCAGGCCCCCCACCATCATCTCCCCTGAGGAGACGTAGGAGCGGCGAGCAGCGGAGGTG
ATGCGTCTCCTCTCCATATGTATATCTCCTTCTTAAAGTTAAACAAAATTATTTCTAGAGGGCCCGTTTA
AACGCTAGCCAGCTTGGGTCTCCCTATAGTGAGTCGTATTAATTTCGATAAGCCAGTAAGCAGTGGGTTC
TCTAGTTAGCCAGAGAGCTCTGCTTATATAGACCTCCCACCGTACACGCCTACCGCCCATTTGCGTCAAT
GGGGCGGAGTTGTTACGACATTTTGGAAAGTCCCGTTGATTTTGGTGCCAAAACAAACTCCCATTGACGT
CAATGGGGTGGAGACTTGGAAATCCCCGTGAGTCAAACCGCTATCCACGCCCATTGATGTACTGCCAAAA
CCGCATCACCATGGTAATAGCGATGACTAATACGTAGATGTACTGCCAAGTAGGAAAGTCCCATAAGGTC
ATGTACTGGGCATAATGCCAGGCGGGCCATTTACCGTCATTGACGTCAATAGGGGGCGTACTTGGCATAT
GATACACTTGATGTACTGCCAAGTGGGCAGTTTACCGTAAATACTCCACCCATTGACGTCAATGGAAAGT
CCCTATTGGCGTTACTATGGGAACATACGTCATTATTGACGTCAATGGGCGGGGGTCGTTGGGCGGTCAG
CCAGGCGGGCCATTTACCGTAAGTTATGTAACGCGGAACTCCATATATGGGCTATGAACTAATGACCCCG
TAATTGATTACTATTAATAACTAGTCAATAATCAATGTCAACGCGTATATCTGGCCCGTACATCGCGAAG
CAGCGCAAAACGCCTAACCCTAAGCAGATTCTTCATGCAATTGTCGGTCAAGCCTTGCCTTGTTGTAGCT
TAAATTTTGCTCGCGCACTACTCAGCGACCTCCAACACACAAGCAGGGAGCAGATACTGGCTTAACTATG
CGGCATCAGAGCAGATTGTACTGAGAGTGCACCATAGGGGATCGGGAGATCTCCCGATCCGTCGACGTCA
GGTGGCACTTTTCGGGGAAATGTGCGCGGAACCCCTATTTGTTTATTTTTCTAAATACATTCAAATATGT
ATCCGCTCATGAGACAATAACCCTGATAAATGCTTCAATAATATTGAAAAAGGAAGAGTATGAGTATTCA
ACATTTCCGTGTCGCCCTTATTCCCTTTTTTGCGGCATTTTGCCTTCCTGTTTTTGCTCACCCAGAAACG
CTGGTGAAAGTAAAAGATGCTGAAGATCAGTTGGGTGCACGAGTGGGTTACATCGAACTGGATCTCAACA
GCGGTAAGATCCTTGAGAGTTTTCGCCCCGAAGAACGTTTTCCAATGATGAGCACTTTTAAAGTTCTGCT
ATGTGGCGCGGTATTATCCCGTATTGACGCCGGGCAAGAGCAACTCGGTCGCCGCATACACTATTCTCAG
AATGACTTGGTTGAGTACTCACCAGTCACAGAAAAGCATCTTACGGATGGCATGACAGTAAGAGAATTAT
GCAGTGCTGCCATAACCATGAGTGATAACACTGCGGCCAACTTACTTCTGACAACGATCGGAGGACCGAA
GGAGCTAACCGCTTTTTTGCACAACATGGGGGATCATGTAACTCGCCTTGATCGTTGGGAACCGGAGCTG
AATGAAGCCATACCAAACGACGAGCGTGACACCACGATGCCTGTAGCAATGGCAACAACGTTGCGCAAAC
TATTAACTGGCGAACTACTTACTCTAGCTTCCCGGCAACAATTAATAGACTGGATGGAGGCGGATAAAGT
TGCAGGACCACTTCTGCGCTCGGCCCTTCCGGCTGGCTGGTTTATTGCTGATAAATCTGGAGCCGGTGAG
CGTGGGTCTCGCGGTATCATTGCAGCACTGGGGCCAGATGGTAAGCCCTCCCGTATCGTAGTTATCTACA
CGACGGGGAGTCAGGCAACTATGGATGAACGAAATAGACAGATCGCTGAGATAGGTGCCTCACTGATTAA
GCATTGGTAACTGTCAGACCAAGTTTACTCATATATACTTTAGATTGATTTAAAACTTCATTTTTAATTT
AAAAGGATCTAGGTGAAGATCCTTTTTGATAATCTCATGACCAAAATCCCTTAACGTGAGTTTTCGTTCC
ACTGAGCGTCAGACCCCGTAGAAAAGATCAAAGGATCTTCTTGAGATCCTTTTTTTCTGCGCGTAATCTG
CTGCTTGCAAACAAAAAAACCACCGCTACCAGCGGTGGTTTGTTTGCCGGATCAAGAGCTACCAACTCTT
TTTCCGAAGGTAACTGGCTTCAGCAGAGCGCAGATACCAAATACTGTTCTTCTAGTGTAGCCGTAGTTAG
GCCACCACTTCAAGAACTCTGTAGCACCGCCTACATACCTCGCTCTGCTAATCCTGTTACCAGTGGCTGC
TGCCAGTGGCGATAAGTCGTGTCTTACCGGGTTGGACTCAAGACGATAGTTACCGGATAAGGCGCAGCGG
TCGGGCTGAACGGGGGGTTCGTGCACACAGCCCAGCTTGGAGCGAACGACCTACACCGAACTGAGATACC
TACAGCGTGAGCTATGAGAAAGCGCCACGCTTCCCGAAGGGAGAAAGGCGGACAGGTATCCGGTAAGCGG
CAGGGTCGGAACAGGAGAGCGCACGAGGGAGCTTCCAGGGGGAAACGCCTGGTATCTTTATAGTCCTGTC
GGGTTTCGCCACCTCTGACTTGAGCGTCGATTTTTGTGATGCTCGTCAGGGGGGCGGAGCCTATGGAAAA
ACGCCAGCAACGCGGCCTTTTTACGGTTCCTGGCCTTTTGCTGGCCTTTTGCTCACATGTTCTTTCCTGC
GTTATCCCCTGATTCTGTGGATAACCGTATTACCGCCTTTGAGTGAGCTGATACCGCTCGCCGCAGCCGA
ACGACCGAGCGCAGCGAGTCAGTGAGCGAGGAAGCGGAAGAGCGCCCAATACGCAAACCGCCTCTCCCCG
CGCGTTGGCCGATTCATTAATGCAGCTGGCACGACAGGTTTCCCGACTGGAAAGCGGGCAGTGAGCGCAA
CGCAATTAATGTGAGTTAGCTCACTCATTAGGCACCCCAGGCTTTACACTTTATGCTTCCGGCTCGTATG
TTGTGTGGAATTGTGAGCGGATAACAATTTCACACAGGAAACAGCTATGACCATGATTACGCCAAGCTCT
AGCTAGAGGTCGACGGTATACAGACATGATAAGATACATTGATGAGTTTGGACAAACCACAACTAGAATG
CAGTGAAAAAAATGCTTTATTTGTGAAATTTGTGATGCTATTGCTTTATTTGTAACCATTATAAGCTGCA
ATAAACAAGTTGGGGTGGGCGAAGAACTCCAGCATGAGATCCCCGCGCTGGAGGATCATCCAGCCGGCGT
CCCGGAAAACGATTCCGAAGCCCAACCTTTCATAGAAGGCGGCGGTGGAATCGAAATCTCGTGATGGCAG
GTTGGGCGTCGCTTGGTCGGTCATTTCGAACCCCAGAGTCCCGCTCAGAAGAACTCGTCAAGAAGGCGAT
AGAAGGCGATGCGCTGCGAATCGGGAGCGGCGATACCGTAAAGCACGAGGAAGCGGTCAGCCCATTCGCC
GCCAAGCTCTTCAGCAATATCACGGGTAGCCAACGCTATGTCCTGATAGCGGTCCGCCACACCCAGCCGG
CCACAGTCGATGAATCCAGAAAAGCGGCCATTTTCCACCATGATATTCGGCAAGCAGGCATCGCCATGGG
TCACGACGAGATCCTCGCCGTCGGGCATGCGCGCCTTGAGCCTGGCGAACAGTTCGGCTGGCGCGAGCCC
CTGATGCTCTTCGTCCAGATCATCCTGATCGACAAGACCGGCTTCCATCCGAGTACGTGCTCGCTCGATG
CGATGTTTCGCTTGGTGGTCGAATGGGCAGGTAGCCGGATCAAGCGTATGCAGCCGCCGCATTGCATCAG
CCATGATGGATACTTTCTCGGCAGGAGCAAGGTGAGATGACAGGAGATCCTGCCCCGGCACTTCGCCCAA
TAGCAGCCAGTCCCTTCCCGCTTCAGTGACAACGTCGAGCACAGCTGCGCAAGGAACGCCCGTCGTGGCC
AGCCACGATAGCCGCGCTGCCTCGTCCTGCAGTTCATTCAGGGCACCGGACAGGTCGGTCTTGACAAAAA
GAACCGGGCGCCCCTGCGCTGACAGCCGGAACACGGCGGCATCAGAGCAGCCGATTGTCTGTTGTGCCCA
GTCATAGCCGAATAGCCTCTCCACCCAAGCGGCCGGAGAACCTGCGTGCAATCCATCTTGTTCAATCATG
CGAAACGATCCTCATCCTGTCTCTTGATCAGATCCGAAAATGGATATACAAGCTCCCGGGAGCTTTTTGC
AAAAGCCTAGGCCTCCAAAAAAGCCTCCTCACTACTTCTGGAATAGCTCAGAGGCAGAGGCGGCCTCGGC
CTCTGCATAAATAAAAAAAATTAGTCAGCCATGGGGCGGAGAATGGGCGGAACTGGGCGGAGTTAGGGGC
GGGATGGGCGGAGTTAGGGGCGGGACTATGGTTGCTGACTAATTGAGATGCATGCTTTGCATACTTCTGC
CTGCTGGGGAGCCTGGGGACTTTCCACACCTGGTTGCTGACTAATTGAGATGCATGCTTTGCATACTTCT
GCCTGCTGGGGAGCCTGGGGACTTTCCACACCCTAACTGACACACATTCCACAGAATTAATTCGCGTTAA
ATTTTTGTTAAATCAGCTCATTTTTTAACCAATAGGCCGAAATCGGCAAAATCCCTTATAAATCAAAAGA
ATAGACCGAGATAGGGTTGAGTGTTGTTCCAGTTTGGAACAAGAGTCCACTATTAAAGAACGTGGACTCC
AACGTCAAAGG
[49 nt withheld, positions 4982-5030]
T
[91 nt withheld, positions 5032-5122]
G
[124 nt withheld, positions 5124-5247]
GGGGATACCCCCTAGAGCCCCAGCTGGTTCTTTCCGCCTCAGAAGCCATAGAGCCCACCGCATCCCCAGC
ATGCCTGCTATTGTCTTCCCAATCCTCCCCCTTGCTGTCCTGCCCCACCCCACCCCCCAGAATAGAATGA
CACCTACTCAGACAATGCGATGCAATTTCCTCATTTTATTAGGAAAGGACAGTGGGAGTGGCACCTTCCA
GGGTCAAGGAAGGCACGGGGGAGGGGCAAACAACAGATGGCTGGCAACTAGAAGGCACAGTCGAGGCTGA
TCAGCGGTTTAAACTTAAGCTTGGTACCGAGCTCGGATCCACTAGTCCAGTGTGGTGGAATTCGATTTGG
GTCCTGCCTCACATCACATCCTTGTGCTCCTGCTTGGACTCCTTAATGACCTCTCCATCCCGCATCTCCA
CGGTCTTCACCACGATGTTCCTCTTGAGGTGGCCTTCTGACACAGACTTGGTGTCCAGGCTGGTTTCTCG
AATCTGCAGGTTGGAGAAGGTCTGCACGGGAATGGTGATCCGGTTCTCCTCGCCCTCTAGCAGCTTCCTG
TAGGTGGCGATCTCGATGTCCAGGGCCAGCTTGACATTGAGCAGGTCCTGGTACTCCTGCAAGTGGCGGG
CCATCTCGTCCTTGAGGCTCTGCCCCTCTTCCTCCAGCCGCGCCAGCGCCTCCTGATAACTGGCCGCCTC
CCGCACGTGCCGCTCCTCCTGCTCGCGCATCTGCCTCTCCAGGGACTCGTTCGTGCCGCGCAGAGACTCC
AGGTCGCAGGTCAAGGACTGCAACTGGCGCCGGTAGTCGTTGGCTTCGTGCTTGGCCTGGCGGAGCAGCT
CCGCGTTGCGGGCAGCAGCGTCTGTCAGGTCTGCAAACTTGGAGCGGTACCACTCTTCGGCTTCATGCAT
GTTGCTGGACGCCATTGCCTCATACTGCGTGCGGATCTCTTTCAGGGCTGCGGTGAGGTCTGGCTTGGCC
ACGTCAAGCTCCACATGGACCTGCTGTCGGGCCAGCTGCTCCTGGAGTTCCCGAACCTCCTCCTCGTGGA
TCTTCCTCAAGAACCGGATCTCCTCCTCCAGCGACTCAATCTTCCTCTCCAGATCCAGACGGGCCAGGGT
GGCTTCATCTGCTTCCTGTCTATAGGCAGCCAGGTTGTTCTCGGCTTCCAGCCTCAGGTTGGTTTCATCC
TGGAGCTTCTGCCTCACAGTGGCCAGGTCCTGTGCCAGATTGTCCCTCTCAACCTCCAGCCGGGCGCTGT
TGGCGGTGAGTTGATCGAGCCGCAGCCGCAGCTCTCGCAGCTCAGCCTGGTAGACGTCTGCCAGCTTGGT
GGGCTCCTTGGCCCGCAGCTGGTTCAGCTCAGCAGCCAGCGCCTTGTTTTGCTGTTCCAGGAAGCGAACC
TTCTCGATGTAGCTGGCAAAGCGGTCATTGAGCTCCATCATCTCTGCCCGCTCACTGGCCCGGGTCTCCT
TGAAGCCAGCATTGAGTGCCCCAGCCAGGGAGAAATCCACCCGGGTCGGGAGCTGTCTCTTATACACATC
TGCCCGGGCGCGCCCACCCTTGTACAGCTCGTCCATGCCGAGAGTGATCCCGGCGGCGGTCACGAACTCC
AGCAGGACCATGTGATCGCGCTTCTCGTTGGGGTCTTTGCTCAGGGCGGACTGGGTGCTCAGGTAGTGGT
TGTCGGGCAGCAGCACGGGGCCGTCGCCGATGGGGGTGTTCTGCTGGTAGTGGTCGGCGAGCTGCACGCT
GCCGTCCTCGATGTTGTGGCGGATCTTGAAGTTCACCTTGATGCCGTTCTTCTGCTTGTCGGCCATGATA
TAGACGTTGTGGCTGTTGTAGTTGTACTCCAGCTTGTGCCCCAGGATGTTGCCGTCCTCCTTGAAGTCGA
TGCCCTTCAGCTCGATGCGGTTCACCAGGGTGTCGCCCTCGAACTTCACCTCGGCGCGGGTCTTGTAGTT
GCCGTCGTCCTTGAAGAAGATGGTGCGCTCCTGGACGTAGCCTTCGGGCATGGCGGACTTGAAGAAGTCG
TGCTGCTTCATGTGGTCGGGGTAGCGGCTGAAGCACTGCACGCCGTAGGTCAGGGTGGTCACGAGGGTGG
GCCAGGGCACGGGCAGCTTGCCGGTGGTGCAGATGAACTTCAGGGTCAGCTTGCCGTAGGTGGCATCGCC
CTCGCCCTCGCCGGACACGCTGAACTTGTGGCCGTTTACGTCGCCGTCCAGCTCGACCAGGATGGGCACC
ACCCCGGTGAACAGCTCCTCGCCCTTGCTGGCGCGCCAGATGTGTATAAGCGGGGTC
